>Addgene plasmid #27168 | pTRKH3-slpGFP | addgene full sequence | sequence record 352653 | Addgene NGS Result
ATGCCCTTGAGAGCCTTCAACCCAGTCAGCTCCTTCCGGTGGGCGCGGGGCATGACTATCGTCGCCGCAC
TTATGACTGTCTTCTTTATCATGCAACTCGTAGGACAGGTGCCGGCAGCGCTCTGGGTCATTTTCGGCGA
GGACCGCTTTCGCTGGAGCGCGACGATGATCGGCCTGTCGCTTGCGGTATTCGGAATCTTGCACGCCCTC
GCTCAAGCCTTCGTCACTGGTCCCGCCACCAAACGTTTCGGCGAGAAGCAGGCCATTATCGCCGGCATGG
CGGCCGACGCGCTGGGCTACGTCTTGCTGGCGTTCGCGACGCGAGGCTGGATGGCCTTCCCCATTATGAT
TCTTCTCGCTTCCGGCGGCATCGGGATGCCCGCGTTGCAGGCCATGCTGTCCAGGCAGGTAGATGACGAC
CATCAGGGACAGCTTCAAGGATCGCTCGCGGCTCTTACCAGCCTAACTTCGATCATTGGACCGCTGATCG
TCACGGCGATTTATGCCGCCTCGGCGAGCACATGGAACGGGTTGGCATGGATTGTAGGCGCCGCCCTATA
CCTTGTCTGCCTCCCCGCGTTGCGTCGCGGTGCATGGAGCCGGGCCACCTCGACCTGAATGGAAGCCGGC
GGCACCTCGCTAACGGATTCACCACTCCAAGAATTGGAGCCAATCAATTCTTGCGGAGAACTGTGAATGC
GCAAACCAACCCTTGGCAGAACATATCCATCGCGTCCGCCATCTCCAGCAGCCGCACGCGGCGCATCTCG
GTCGAGTCTAGAATCGATACGATTTTGAAGTGGCAACAGATAAAAAAAAGCAGTTTAAAATTGTTGCTGA
ACTTTTAAAACAAGCAAATACAATCATTGTCGCAACAGATAGCGACAGAGAAGGCGAAAACATTGCCTGG
TCGATCATTCATAAAGCAAATGCCTTTTCTAAAGATAAAACGTATAAAAGACTATGGATCAATAGTTTAG
AAAAAGATGTGATCCGTAGCGGTTTTCAAAATTTGCAACCAGGAATGAATTACTATCCCTTTTATCAAGA
AGCGCACAAAAAGAAAAACGAAATGATACACCAATCAGTGCAAAAAAAGATATAATGGGAGATAAGACGG
TTCGTGTTCGTGCTGACTTGCACCATATCATAAAAATCGAAACAGCAAAGAATGGCGGAAACGTAAAAGA
AGTTATGGAAATAAGACTTAGAAGCAAACTTAAGAGTGTGTTGATAGTGCAGTATCTTAAAATTTTGTAT
AATAGGAATTGAAGTTAAATTAGATGCTAAAAATTTGTAATTAAGAAGGAGTGATTACATGAACAAAAAT
ATAAAATATTCTCAAAACTTTTTAACGAGTGAAAAAGTACTCAACCAAATAATAAAACAATTGAATTTAA
AAGAAACCGATACCGTTTACGAAATTGGAACAGGTAAAGGGCATTTAACGACGAAACTGGCTAAAATAAG
TAAACAGGTAACGTCTATTGAATTAGACAGTCATCTATTCAACTTATCGTCAGAAAAATTAAAACTGAAT
ACTCGTGTCACTTTAATTCACCAAGATATTCTACAGTTTCAATTCCCTAACAAACAGAGGTATAAAATTG
TTGGGAGTATTCCTTACCATTTAAGCACACAAATTATTAAAAAAGTGGTTTTTGAAAGCCATGCGTCTGA
CATCTATCTGATTGTTGAAGAAGGATTCTACAAGCGTACCTTGGATATTCACCGAACACTAGGGTTGCTC
TTGCACACTCAAGTCTCGATTCAGCAATTGCTTAAGCTGCCAGCGGAATGCTTTCATCCTAAACCAAAAG
TAAACAGTGTCTTAATAAAACTTACCCGCCATACCACAGATGTTCCAGATAAATATTGGAAGCTATATAC
GTACTTTGTTTCAAAATGGGTCAATCGAGAATATCGTCAACTGTTTACTAAAAATCAGTTTCATCAAGCA
ATGAAACACGCCAAAGTAAACAATTTAAGTACCGTTACTTATGAGCAAGTATTGTCTATTTTTAATAGTT
ATCTATTATTTAACGGGAGGAAATAATTCTATGAGTCGCTTTTGTAAATTTGGAAAGTTACACGTTACTA
AAGGGAATGTAGATAAATTATTAGGTATACTACTGACAGCTTCCAAGGAGCTAAAGAGGTCCCTAGCGCT
CTTATCATGGGGAAGCTCGGATCATATGCAAGACAAAATAAACTCGCAACAGCACTTGGAGAAATGGGAC
GAATCGAGAAAACCCTCTTTACGCTGGATTACATATCTAATAAAGCCGTAAGGAGACGGGTTCAAAAAGG
TTTAAATAAAGGAGAAGCAATCAATGCATTAGCTAGAATTATATTTTTTGGACAACGTGGAGAATTTAGA
GAACGTGCTCTCCAAGACCAGTTACAAAGAGCTAGTGCACTAAACATAATTATTAACGCTATAAGTGTGT
GGAACACTGTATATATGGAAAAAGCCGTAGAAGAATTAAAAGCAAGAGGAGAATTTAGAGAAGATTTAAT
GCCATATGCGTGGCCGTTAGGATGGGAACATATCAATTTTCTTGGAGAATACAAATTTGAAGGATTACAT
GACACTGGGCAAATGAATTTACGTCCTTTACGTATAAAAGAGCCGTTTTATTCTTAATATAACGGCTCTT
TTTATAGAAAAAATCCTTAGCGTGGTTTTTTTCCGAAATGCTGGCGGTACCCCAAGAATTAGAAATGAGT
AGATCAAATTATTCACGAATAGAATCAGGAAAATCAGATCCAACCATAAAAACACTAGAACAAATTGCAA
AGTTAACTAACTCAACGCTAGTAGTGGATTTAATCCCAAATGAGCCAACAGAACCAGAACCAGAAACAGA
ATCAGAACAAGTAACATTGGATTTAGAAATGGAAGAAGAAAAAAGCAATGACTTCGTGTGAATAATGCAC
GAAATCGTTGCTTATTTTTTTTAAAAGCGGTATACTAGATATAACGAAACAACGAACTGAATAGAAACGA
AAAAAGAGCCATGACACATTTATAAAATGTTTGACGACATTTTATAAATGCATAGCCCGATAAGATTGCC
AAACCAACGCTTATCAGTTAGTCAGATGAACTCTTCCCTCGTAAGAAGTTATTTAATTAACTTTGTTTGA
AGACGGTATATAACCGTACTATCATTATATAGGGAAATCAGAGAGTTTTCAAGTATCTAAGCTACTGAAT
TTAAGAATTGTTAAGCAATCAATCGGAAATCGTTTGATTGCTTTTTTTGTATTCATTTATAGAAGGTGGA
GTTTGTATGAATCATGATGAATGTAAAACTTATATAAAAAATAGTTTATTGGAGATAAGAAAATTAGCAA
ATATCTATACACTAGAAACGTTTAAGAAAGAGTTAGAAAAGAGAAATATCTACTTAGAAACAAAATCAGA
TAAGTATTTTTCTTCGGAGGGGGAAGATTATATATATAAGTTAATAGAAAATAACAAAATAATTTATTCG
ATTAGTGGAAAAAAATTGACTTATAAAGGAAAAAAATCTTTTTCAAAACATGCAATATTGAAACAGTTGA
ATGAAAAAGCAAACCAAGTTAATTAAACAACCTATTTTATAGGATTTATAGGAAAGGAGAACAGCTGAAT
GAATATCCCTTTTGTTGTAGAAACTGTGCTTCATGACGGCTTGTTAAAGTACAAATTTAAAAATAGTAAA
ATTCGCTCAATCACTACCAAGCCAGGTAAAAGCAAAGGGGCTATTTTTGCGTATCGCTCAAAATCAAGCA
TGATTGGCGGTCGTGGTGTTGTTCTGACTTCCGAGGAAGCGATTCAAGAAAATCAAGATACATTTACACA
TTGGACACCCAACGTTTATCGTTATGGAACGTATGCAGACGAAAACCGTTCATACACGAAAGGACATTCT
GAAAACAATTTAAGACAAATCAATACCTTCTTTATTGATTTTGATATTCACACGGCAAAAGAAACTATTT
CAGCAAGCGATATTTTAACAACCGCTATTGATTTAGGTTTTATGCCTACTATGATTATCAAATCTGATAA
AGGTTATCAAGCATATTTTGTTTTAGAAACGCCAGTCTATGTGACTTCAAAATCAGAATTTAAATCTGTC
AAAGCAGCCAAAATAATTTCGCAAAATATCCGAGAATATTTTGGAAAGTCTTTGCCAGTTGATCTAACGT
GTAATCATTTTGGTATTGCTCGCATACCAAGAACGGACAATGTAGAATTTTTTGATCCTAATTACCGTTA
TTCTTTCAAAGAATGGCAAGATTGGTCTTTCAAACAAACAGATAATAAGGGCTTTACTCGTTCAAGTCTA
ACGGTTTTAAGCGGTACAGAAGGCAAAAAACAAGTAGATGAACCCTGGTTTAATCTCTTATTGCACGAAA
CGAAATTTTCAGGAGAAAAGGGTTTAATAGGGCGTAATAACGTCATGTTTACCCTCTCTTTAGCCTACTT
TAGTTCAGGCTATTCAATCGAAACGTGCGAATATAATATGTTTGAGTTTAATAATCGATTAGATCAACCC
TTAGAAGAAAAAGAAGTAATCAAAATTGTTAGAAGTGCCTATTCAGAAAACTATCAAGGGGCTAATAGGG
AATACATTACCATTCTTTGCAAAGCTTGGGTATCAAGTGATTTAACCAGTAAAGATTTATTTGTCCGTCA
AGGGTGGTTTAAATTCAAGAAAAAAAGAAGCGAACGTCAACGTGTTCATTTGTCAGAATGGAAAGAAGAT
TTAATGGCTTATATTAGCGAAAAAAGCGATGTATACAAGCCTTATTTAGTGACGACCAAAAAAGAGATTA
GAGAAGTGCTAGGCATTCCTGAACGGACATTAGATAAATTGCTGAAGGTACTGAAGGCGAATCAGGAAAT
TTTCTTTAAGATTAAACCAGGAAGAAATGGTGGCATTCAACTTGCTAGTGTTAAATCATTGTTGCTATCG
ATCATTAAAGTAAAAAAAGAAGAAAAAGAAAGCTATATAAAGGCGCTGACAAATTCTTTTGACTTAGAGC
ATACATTCATTCAAGAGACTTTAAACAAGCTAGCAGAACGCCCTAAAACGGACACACAACTCGATTTGTT
TAGCTATGATACAGGCTGAAAATAAAACCCGCACTATGCCATTACATTTATATCTATGATACGTGTTTGT
TTTTTCTTTGCTGTTTAGCGAATGATTAGCAGAAATATACAGAGTAAGATTTTAATTAATTATTAGGGGG
AGAAGGAGAGAGTAGCCCGAAAACTTTTAGTTGGCTTGGACTGAACGAAGTGAGGGAAAGGCTACTAAAA
CGTCGAGGGGCAGTGAGAGCGAAGCGAACACTTGATTTTTTAATTTTCTATCTTTTATAGGTCATTAGAG
TATACTTATTTGTCCTATAAACTATTTAGCAGCATAATAGATTTATTGAATAGGTCATTTAAGTTGAGCA
TATTAGAGGAGGAAAATCTTGGAGAAATATTTGAAGAACCCGATTACATGGATTGGATTAGTTCTTGTGG
TTACGTGGTTTTTAACTAAAAGTAGTGAATTTTTGATTTTTGGTGTGTGTGTCTTGTTGTTAGTATTTGC
TAGTCAAAGTGATTAAATAGAATTCCGGATGAGCATTCATCAGGCGGGCAAGAATGTGAATAAAGGCCGG
ATAAAACTTGTGCTTATTTTTCTTTACGGTCTTTAAAAAGGCCGTAATATCCAGCTGAACGGTCTGGTTA
TAGGTACATTGAGCAACTGACTGAAATGCCTCAAAATGTTCTTTACGATGCCATTGGGATATATCAACGG
TGGTATATCCAGTGATTTTTTTCTCCATTTTAGCTTCCTTAGCTCCTGAAAATCTCGATAACTCAAAAAA
TACGCCCGGTAGTGATCTTATTTCATTATGGTGAAAGTTGGAACCTCTTACGTGCCGATCAACGTCTCAT
TTTCGCCAAAAGTTGGCCCAGGGCTTCCCGGTATCAACAGGGACACCAGGATTTATTTATTCTGCGAAGT
GATCTTCCGTCACAGGTATTTATTCGGCGCAAAGTGCGTCGGGTGATGCTGCCAACTTACTGATTTAGTG
TATGATGGTGTTTTTGAGGTGCTCCAGTGGCTTCTGTTTCTATCAGCTGTCCCTCCTGTTCAGCTACTGA
CGGGGTGGTGCGTAACGGCAAAAGCACCGCCGGACATCAGCGCTAGCGGAGTGTATACTGGCTTACTATG
TTGGCACTGATGAGGGTGTCAGTGAAGTGCTTCATGTGGCAGGAGAAAAAAGGCTGCACCGGTGCGTCAG
CAGAATATGTGATACAGGATATATTCCGCTTCCTCGCTCACTGACTCGCTACGCTCGGTCGTTCGACTGC
GGCGAGCGGAAATGGCTTACGAACGGGGCGGAGATTTCCTGGAAGATGCCAGGAAGATACTTAACAGGGA
AGTGAGAGGGCCGCGGCAAAGCCGTTTTTCCATAGGCTCCGCCCCCCTGACAAGCATCACGAAATCTGAC
GCTCAAATCAGTGGTGGCGAAACCCGACAGGACTATAAAGATACCAGGCGTTTCCCCCTGGCGGCTCCCT
CGTGCGCTCTCCTGTTCCTGCCTTTCGGTTTACCGGTGTCATTCCGCTGTTATGGCCGCGTTTGTCTCAT
TCCACGCCTGACACTCAGTTCCGGGTAGGCAGTTCGCTCCAAGCTGGACTGTATGCACGAACCCCCCGTT
CAGTCCGACCGCTGCGCCTTATCCGGTAACTATCGTCTTGAGTCCAACCCGGAAAGACATGCAAAAGCAC
CACTGGCAGCAGCCACTGGTAATTGATTTAGAGGAGTTAGTCTTGAAGTCATGCGCCGGTTAAGGCTAAA
CTGAAAGGACAAGTTTTGGTGACTGCGCTCCTCCAAGCCAGTTACCTCGGTTCAAAGAGTTGGTAGCTCA
GAGAACCTTCGAAAAACCGCCCTGCAAGGCGGTTTTTTCGTTTTCAGAGCAAGAGATTACGCGCAGACCA
AAACGATCTCAAGAAGATCATCTTATTAATCAGATAAAATATTTCTAGATTTCAGTGCAATTTATCTCTT
CAAATGTAGCACCTGAAGTCAGCCCCATACGATATAAGTTGTAATTCTCATGTTTGACAGCTTATCATCG
ATAAGCTTTAATGCGGTAGTTTATCACAGTTAAATTGCTAACGCAGTCAGGCACCGTGTATGAAATCTAA
CAATGCGCTCATCGTCATCCTCGGCACCGTCACCCTGGATGCTGTAGGCATAGGCTTGGTTATGCCGGTA
CTGCCGGGCCTCTTGCGGGATATCGTCCATTCCGACAGCATCGCCAGTCACTATGGCGTGCTGCTAGCGC
TATATGCGTTGATGCAATTTCTATGCGCACCCGTTCTCGGAGCACTGTCCGACCGCTTTGGCCGCCGCCC
AGTCCTGCTCGCTTCGCTACTTGGAGCCACTATCGACTACGCGATCATGGCGACCACACCCGTCCTGTGG
ATCCCCCGGGCTGCAGGTCGAGTTATTTGTATAGTTCATCCATGCCATGTGTAATCCCAGCAGCCGTTAC
AAACTCAAGAAGGACCATGTGGTCTCTCTTTTCGTTGGGATCTTTCGAAAGGGCAGATTGTGTGGACAGG
TAATGGTTGTCTGGTAAAAGGACAGGGTCATCGCCAATTGGAGTATTTTGTTGATAATGATCAGCGAGTT
GCACGCCGCCGTCTTCGATGTTGTGGCGGGTCTTGAAGTTGGCTTTGATGCCGTTCTTTTGCTTGTCGGC
CATGATGTATACGTTGTGGGAGTTGTAGTTGTATTCCAACTTGTGGCCGAGGATGTTTCCGTCCTCCTTG
AAATCGATTCCCTTAAGCTCGATCCTGTTGACGAGGGTGTCTCCCTCAAACTTGACTTCAGCACGTGTCT
TGTAGTTCCCGTCGTCCTTGAAGAAGATGGTCCTCTCCTGCACGTATCCCTCAGGCATGGCGCTCTTGAA
GAAGTCGTGCCGCTTCATATGATCTGGATATCTTGAAAAGCATTGAACACCATAAGTGAGAGTAGTGACA
AGTGTTGGCCATGGAACAGGTAGTTTTCCAGTAGTGCAAATAAATTTAAGGGTAAGTTTTCCGTATGTTG
CATCACCTTCACCCTCTCCACTGACAGAAAATTTGTACCCATTAACATCACCATCTAATTCAACAAGAAT
TGGGACAACTCCAGTGAAAAGTTCTTCTCCTTTACTCATGGTGGCTGTGGATCTGCTAACAGTAGATACA
GCAGAAGCAGCAACTGGAGCAACAGCAAGTAAAGCAGCAGCAGCAGCGCTAACGATTCTTAAATTTTTCT
TCATGTGGTCTTTTCCTCCTTGAAATATAAAAAAATGTAATAGGCCATAGGTTCAGCATGTGATAGGAGC
CTATAATGTACAAAACCCTTCAAAGCAAGATCCATGAGTCTATAACTCTCATGAGGTAGTAGTCTTGCTG
AAGAATCAGCATGCGTACAGGCAACACGCCTGAAGCACGTCCTATTACTTACCACGAATTCGATATCAAG
CTTATCGATACCGTCGACCG
Features (pLannotate 1.2.2; 14 found; start..end, strand, type, name):
   1319..2053    +  CDS            erm: ERM_STREE - Experimental evidence at protein level: Swiss-Prot protein existence level 1. This protein produces a dimethylation of the adenine residue at position 2085 in 23S rRNA, resulting in reduced affinity between ribosomes and macrolide-lincosamide-streptogramin B antibiotics. From Streptococcus pneumoniae.
   2120..2644    +  CDS            tnpA (fragment): TNPA_BACTU - Protein inferred from homology: Swiss-Prot protein existence level 3. Required for transposition of transposon Tn4430. From Bacillus thuringiensis.
   2713..2928    +  CDS            copR (fragment): COPR_STRAG - Protein predicted: Swiss-Prot protein existence level 4. Involved in copy control of plasmid pIP501. From Streptococcus agalactiae.
   3639..5126    +  CDS            repS: REPS_STRPY - Protein predicted: Swiss-Prot protein existence level 4. Essential for replication. From Streptococcus pyogenes.
   5620..5838    -  CDS            CmR (fragment): chloramphenicol acetyltransferase; cat; confers resistance to chloramphenicol
   5839..5941    -  promoter       cat promoter: promoter of the E. coli cat gene encoding chloramphenicol acetyltransferase
   6062..6205    +  mobile_element IS1 (fragment): prokaryotic transposable element IS1
   6324..6379    -  rep_origin     RSF ori (fragment): Plasmids containing the RSF 1030 origin of replication can be propagated in E. coli cells that contain additional plasmids with compatible origins.
   6467..7012    -  rep_origin     p15A ori: Plasmids containing the medium-copy-number p15A origin of replication can be propagated in E. coli cells that contain a second plasmid with the ColE1 origin.
   7124..7152    +  promoter       tet promoter: E. coli promoter for tetracycline efflux protein gene
   7200..7494    +  CDS            TcR (fragment): tetracycline efflux protein; tet; confers resistance to tetracycline
   7513..8229    -  CDS            mgfp5: GFP with folding enhancement mutations; mgfp5; suitable for expression in plants due to removal of a cryptic intron
   8227..8334    -  CDS            slpA (fragment): SLAP_LACAC - Experimental evidence at protein level: Swiss-Prot protein existence level 1. The S-layer is a paracrystalline mono-layered assembly of proteins which coat the surface of bacteria. From Lactobacillus acidophilus (strain ATCC 700396 / NCK56 / N2 / NCFM).
   8552..618     +  CDS            TcR (fragment) (across the origin): tetracycline efflux protein; tet; confers resistance to tetracycline
