[The description below was written by a language model from this plasmid's Addgene catalogue record and pLannotate feature annotations shown in this document.]
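Description:
pTRKH3-slpGFP is a bacterial expression plasmid built on the pTRKH3 backbone, an E. coli/Gram-positive shuttle vector used here for lactic acid bacteria. The feature table shows two replication systems. A p15A origin supports propagation in E. coli, where the record lists the plasmid as low copy. A repS replication gene with an adjacent copR copy-control fragment is typical of the pIP501/pAMβ1 family of broad-host-range Gram-positive replicons. Selection is by erythromycin, conferred by an erm gene encoding a 23S rRNA methylase that gives macrolide-lincosamide-streptogramin B resistance and works in both host types. Fragments of a chloramphenicol acetyltransferase gene with its promoter, IS1, a transposase and an RSF origin are also annotated; these appear to be non-functional remnants of the backbone's construction.

The insert of about 1.1 kb sits between SalI and BamHI sites and interrupts the tetracycline resistance gene, which is annotated as two fragments flanking the cassette. It consists of the Lactobacillus acidophilus surface (S)-layer protein (slp) promoter region joined to mgfp5, a GFP variant with folding-enhancing mutations. A short slpA coding fragment lies directly upstream of, and abuts, the mgfp5 reading frame, suggesting that the first slpA codons are carried along with the promoter, although the record does not say whether this yields a fusion protein. The catalogue species field lists Lactococcus lactis, whereas the alternative name and the annotation both attribute the promoter to L. acidophilus.

According to the associated publication title, the plasmid was made to compare expression vectors in Lactobacillus reuteri strains, with GFP fluorescence presumably serving as the readout of slp promoter activity.
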