Addgene plasmid #27168: pTRKH3-slpGFP
Depositing lab: Michela Lizier. Depositing organization: Universita Cattolica del Sacro Cuore, Centro di Ricerche Biotecnologiche. Publication: Comparison of expression vectors in Lactobacillus reuteri strains. Lizier M, Sarra PG, Cauda R, Lucchini F. FEMS Microbiol Lett. 2010 Jul 1. 308(1):8-15. 10.1111/j.1574-6968.2010.01978.x PubMed 20455948.
Backbone
  Vector backbone: pTRKH3
  Backbone size w/o insert (bp): 7493
  Vector type: Bacterial Expression
Growth in bacteria
  Bacterial resistance: Erythromycin, 200 μg/mL
  Growth temperature: 37°C
  Growth strain: DH5alpha
  Copy number: Low Copy
Gene/Insert
  Gene/Insert name: surface (S)-layer protein promoter region fused with modified green fluorescent protein 5 (alt names: Lactobacillus acidophilus slp promoter; synthetic construct mgfp5)
  Species: Lactococcus lactis and synthetic construct
  Insert size (bp): 1065
  Cloning method: Restriction Enzyme; 5′ cloning site SalI (not destroyed); 3′ cloning site BamHI (not destroyed)
  Sequencing primers: 5′ AGTGAAAAGTTCTTCTCCTT; 3′ GCGGCACGACTTCTTCAAGAGC
Terms and licenses: Academic/Nonprofit Terms; Industry Terms: Not Available to Industry
How to cite: pTRKH3-slpGFP was a gift from Michela Lizier (Addgene plasmid # 27168 ; http://n2t.net/addgene:27168 ; RRID:Addgene_27168)
