>Addgene plasmid #27168 | pTRKH3-slpGFP | addgene partial sequence | sequence record 33498 | 27168 with GFP-R
TTCTCATGGTGGCTGTGGATCTGCTAACAGTAGATACAGCAGAAGCAGCAACTGGAGCAACAGCAAGTAA
AGCAGCAGCAGCAGCGCTAACGATTCTTAAATTTTTCTTCATGTGGTCTTTTCCTCCTTGAAATATAAAA
AAATGTAATAGGCCATAGGTTCAGCATGTGATAGGAGCCTATAATGTACAAAACCCTTCAAAGCAAGATC
CATGAGTCTATAACTCTCATGAGGTAGTAGTCTTGCTGAAGAATCAGCATGCGTACAGGCAACACGCCTG
AAGCACGTCCTATTACTTACCACGAATTCGATATCAAGCTTATCGATACCGTCGACCGATGCCCTTGAGA
GCCTTCAACCCAGTCAGCTCCTTCCGGTGGGCGCGGGGCATGACTATCGTCGCCGCACTTATGACTGTCT
TCTTTATCATGCAACTCGTAGGACAGGTGCCGGCAGCGCTCTGGGTCATTTTCGGCGAGGACCGCTTTCG
CTGGAGCGCGACGATGATCGGCCTGTCGCTTGCGGTATTCGGAATCTTGCACGCCCTCGCTCAAGCCTTC
GTCACTGGTCCCGCCACCAAACGTTTCGGCGAGAAGCAGGCCATTATCGCCGGCATGGCGGCCGACGCGC
TGGGCTACGTCTTGCTGGCGTTCGCGACGCGAGGCTGGATGGCCTTCCCCATTATGATTCTTCTCGCTTC
CGGCGGCATCGGGATGCCCGCGTTGCAGGCCATGCTGTCCAGGCAGGTAGATGACGACCATCAGGGACAG
CTTCAAGGATCGCTCGCGGCTCTTACCAGCCT
